>Addgene plasmid #195823 | pENTR223-BVRF2 | addgene full sequence | sequence record 384840 | Addgene NGS Result
CTTTCCTGCGTTATCCCCTGATTCTGTGGATAACCGTATTACCGCCTTTGAGTGAGCTGATACCGCTCGC
CGCAGCCGAACGACCGAGCGCAGCGAGTCAGTGAGCGAGGAAGCGGAAGAGCGCCCAATACGCAAACCGC
CTCTCCCCGCGCGTTGGCCGATTCATTAATGCAGCTGGCACGACAGGTTTCCCGACTGGAAAGCGGGCAG
TGAGCGCAACGCAATTAATACGCGTACCGCTAGCCAGGAAGAGTTTGTAGAAACGCAAAAAGGCCATCCG
TCAGGATGGCCTTCTGCTTAGTTTGATGCCTGGCAGTTTATGGCGGGCGTCCTGCCCGCCACCCTCCGGG
CCGTTGCTTCACAACGTTCAAATCCGCTCCCGGCGGATTTGTCCTACTCAGGAGAGCGTTCACCGACAAA
CAACAGATAAAACGAAAGGCCCAGTCTTCCGACTGAGCCTTTCGTTTTATTTGATGCCTGGCAGTTCCCT
ACTCTCGCGTTAACGCTAGCATGGATGTTTTCCCAGTCACGACGTTGTAAAACGACGGCCAGTCTTAAGC
TCGGGCCCCAAATAATGATTTTATTTTGACTGATAGTGACCTGTTCGTTGCAACAAATTGATGAGCAATG
CTTTTTTATAATGCCAACTTTGTACAAAAAAGTTGGCATGGTGCAGGCACCGTCTGTATACGTCTGCGGC
TTCGTGGAGCGCCCGGACGCCCCACCCAAGGACGCCTGCCTTCACCTGGATCCCCTCACCGTCAAGAGCC
AGCTCCCTCTGAAGAAGCCCTTGCCACTCACGGTGGAACACCTGCCGGATGCTCCGGTCGGCTCAGTCTT
TGGCCTTTACCAGAGCCGAGCGGGTCTCTTTAGCGCAGCCTCGATTACCTCTGGGGACTTCCTGTCCCTG
CTGGACTCAATTTACCACGATTGCGATATTGCACAGAGTCAGCGCCTGCCCCTCCCTCGAGAACCCAAGG
TGGAGGCTCTGCACGCCTGGCTCCCCTCACTGTCACTGGCCTCCCTCCACCCAGACATACCCCAAACCAC
CGCAGATGGAGGCAAGCTGTCCTTCTTTGACCACGTGTCTATCTGTGCCCTGGGTCGTCGGCGCGGCACC
ACGGCAGTCTACGGTACAGACCTTGCGTGGGTCCTGAAGCACTTTAGTGACCTGGAACCGTCTATCGCCG
CCCAGATTGAGAATGACGCCAATGCCGCAAAGCGTGAATCCGGATGCCCGGAAGACCACCCTCTGCCCCT
CACGAAGCTCATAGCTAAGGCAATCGATGCTGGATTTCTGAGAAACCGCGTGGAGACTCTGAGGCAGGAC
AGGGGTGTGGCCAATATCCCAGCCGAGTCGTATTTAAAGGCCAGCGACGCCCCGGACCTACAAAAGCCGG
ACAAGGCACTTCAGAGCCCACCACCGGCCTCCACAGACCCAGCCACCATGCTATCAGGTAACGCAGGAGA
AGGAGCAACAGCCTGCGGAGGTTCGGCCGCCGCGGGCCAGGACCTCATCAGCGTCCCCCGCAACACCTTT
ATGACACTGCTTCAGACCAACCTGGACAACAAACCGCCGAGGCAGACCCCGCTACCCTACGCGGCCCCGC
TGCCCCCCTTTTCCCACCAGGCAATAGCCACCGCGCCTTCCTACGGTCCTGGGGCCGGAGCGGTCGCCCC
GGCCGGCGGCTACTTTACCTCCCCAGGAGGTTACTACGCCGGGCCCGCGGGCGGGGACCCGGGTGCCTTC
TTGGCGATGGACGCTCACACCTACCACCCCCACCCACACCCCCCTCCGGCCTACTTTGGCTTGCCGGGCC
TCTTTGGCCCCCCTCCACCCGTGCCTCCTTACTACGGATCCCACTTGCGGGCAGACTACGTCCCCGCTCC
CTCGCGATCCAACAAGCGGAAAAGAGACCCCGAGGAGGATGAAGAAGGCGGGGGGCTATTCCCGGGGGAG
GACGCCACCCTCTACCGCAAGGACATAGCGGGCCTCTCCAAGAGTGTGAATGAGTTACAGCACACGCTAC
AGGCCCTGCGCCGGGAGACGCTGTCCTACGGCCACACCGGAGTCGGATACTGCCCCCAGCAGGGCCCCTG
CTACACCCACTCGGGGCCTTACGGATTTCAGCCTCATCAAAGCTACGAAGTGCCCAGATACGTCCCTCAT
CCGCCCCCACCACCAACTTCTCACCAGGCAGCTCAGGCGCAGCCTCCACCCCCGGGCACACAGGCCCCCG
AAGCCCACTGTGTGGCCGAGTCCACGATCCCTGAGGCGGGAGCAGCCGGGAACTCTGGACCCCGGGAGGA
CACCAACCCTCAGCAGCCCACCACCGAGGGCCACCACCGCGGAAAGAAACTGGTGCAGGCCTCTGCGTCC
GGAGTGGCTCAGTCTAAGGAGCCCACCACCCCCAAGGCCAAGTCTGTGTCAGCCCACCTCAAGTCCATCT
TTTGCGAGGAATTGCTGAATAAACGCGTGGCTCCAACTTTCTTGTACAAAGTTGGCATTATAAGAAAGCA
TTGCTTATCAATTTGTTGCAACGAACAGGTCACTATCAGTCAAAATAAAATCATTATTTGCCATCCAGCT
GATATCCCCTATAGTGAGTCGTATTACATGGTCATAGCTGTTTCCTGGCAGCTCTGGCCCGTGTCTCAAA
ATCTCTGATGTTACATTGCACAAGATAAAAATATATCATCATGCCTCCTCTAGACCAGCCAGGACAGAAA
TGCCTCGACTTCGCTGCTACCCAAGGTTGCCGGGTGACGCACACCGTGGAAACGGATGAAGGCACGAACC
CAGTGGACATAAGCCTGTTCGGTTCGTAAGCTGTAATGCAAGTAGCGTATGCGCTCACGCAACTGGTCCA
GAACCTTGACCGAACGCAGCGGTGGTAACGGCGCAGTGGCGGTTTTCATGGCTTGTTATGACTGTTTTTT
TGGGGTACAGTCTATGCCTCGGGCATCCAAGCAGCAAGCGCGTTACGCCGTGGGTCGATGTTTGATGTTA
TGGAGCAGCAACGATGTTACGCAGCAGGGCAGTCGCCCTAAAACAAAGTTAAACATTATGAGGGAAGCGG
TGATCGCCGAAGTATCGACTCAACTATCAGAGGTAGTTGGCGTCATCGAGCGCCATCTCGAACCGACGTT
GCTGGCCGTACATTTGTACGGCTCCGCAGTGGATGGCGGCCTGAAGCCACACAGTGATATTGATTTGCTG
GTTACGGTGACCGTAAGGCTTGATGAAACAACGCGGCGAGCTTTGATCAACGACCTTTTGGAAACTTCGG
CTTCCCCTGGAGAGAGCGAGATTCTCCGCGCTGTAGAAGTCACCATTGTTGTGCACGACGACATCATTCC
GTGGCGTTATCCAGCTAAGCGCGAACTGCAATTTGGAGAATGGCAGCGCAATGACATTCTTGCAGGTATC
TTCGAGCCAGCCACGATCGACATTGATCTGGCTATCTTGCTGACAAAAGCAAGAGAACATAGCGTTGCCT
TGGTAGGTCCAGCGGCGGAGGAACTCTTTGATCCGGTTCCTGAACAGGATCTATTTGAGGCGCTAAATGA
AACCTTAACGCTATGGAACTCGCCGCCCGACTGGGCTGGCGATGAGCGAAATGTAGTGCTTACGTTGTCC
CGCATTTGGTACAGCGCAGTAACCGGCAAAATCGCGCCGAAGGATGTCGCTGCCGACTGGGCAATGGAGC
GCCTGCCGGCCCAGTATCAGCCCGTCATACTTGAAGCTAGACAGGCTTATCTTGGACAAGAAGAAGATCG
CTTGGCCTCGCGCGCAGATCAGTTGGAAGAATTTGTCCACTACGTGAAAGGCGAGATCACCAAGGTAGTC
GGCAAATAACCCTCGAGCCACCCATGACCAAAATCCCTTAACGTGAGTTACGCGTCGTTCCACTGAGCGT
CAGACCCCGTAGAAAAGATCAAAGGATCTTCTTGAGATCCTTTTTTTCTGCGCGTAATCTGCTGCTTGCA
AACAAAAAAACCACCGCTACCAGCGGTGGTTTGTTTGCCGGATCAAGAGCTACCAACTCTTTTTCCGAAG
GTAACTGGCTTCAGCAGAGCGCAGATACCAAATACTGTTCTTCTAGTGTAGCCGTAGTTAGGCCACCACT
TCAAGAACTCTGTAGCACCGCCTACATACCTCGCTCTGCTAATCCTGTTACCAGTGGCTGCTGCCAGTGG
CGATAAGTCGTGTCTTACCGGGTTGGACTCAAGACGATAGTTACCGGATAAGGCGCAGCGGTCGGGCTGA
ACGGGGGGTTCGTGCACACAGCCCAGCTTGGAGCGAACGACCTACACCGAACTGAGATACCTACAGCGTG
AGCTATGAGAAAGCGCCACGCTTCCCGAAGGGAGAAAGGCGGACAGGTATCCGGTAAGCGGCAGGGTCGG
AACAGGAGAGCGCACGAGGGAGCTTCCAGGGGGAAACGCCTGGTATCTTTATAGTCCTGTCGGGTTTCGC
CACCTCTGACTTGAGCGTCGATTTTTGTGATGCTCGTCAGGGGGGCGGAGCCTATGGAAAAACGCCAGCA
ACGCGGCCTTTTTACGGTTCCTGGCCTTTTGCTGGCCTTTTGCTCACATGTT
Features (pLannotate 1.2.2; 12 found; start..end, strand, type, name):
    121..213     +  CDS            lacI (fragment): lac repressor; lacI; The lac repressor binds to the lac operator to inhibit transcription in E. coli. This inhibition can be relieved by adding lactose or isopropyl-β-D-thiogalactopyranoside (IPTG).
    268..295     -  terminator     rrnB T2 terminator: transcription terminator T2 from the E. coli rrnB gene
    427..470     +  terminator     rrnB T1 terminator: Escherichia coli rrnB; transcription terminator T1 from the E. coli rrnB gene
    517..553     -  CDS            lacZα (fragment): LacZα fragment of β-galactosidase; lacZ fragment
    570..665     +  protein_bind   attL3: mutant version of attL; recombination site for the Gateway® LR reaction LR Clonase™
    668..2482    +  CDS            SCAF_EBVB9: Experimental evidence at protein level: Swiss-Prot protein existence level 1. [Assembly protein]: Plays a major role in capsid assembly. Acts as a scaffold protein by binding major capsid protein. Multimerizes in the nucleus such as major capsid protein forms the icosahedral T=16 capsid. Cleaved by assemblin after capsid completion. The cleavages products are evicted from the capsid before or during DNA packaging. From Epstein-Barr virus (strain B95-8) (HHV-4) (Human herpesvirus 4).
   2484..2579    -  protein_bind   attL3: mutant version of attL; recombination site for the Gateway® LR reaction LR Clonase™
   2598..2616    -  promoter       T7 promoter: promoter for bacteriophage T7 RNA polymerase
   2806..2829    +  promoter       Pc promoter (fragment): intI1 (promoter lies within the coding sequence); class 1 integron promoter
   3005..3061    +  CDS            GmR (fragment): gentamycin acetyltransferase; aacC1; confers resistance to gentamycin
   3068..3859    +  CDS            SmR: aminoglycoside adenylyltransferase (Murphy, 1985); aadA; confers resistance to spectinomycin and streptomycin
   3952..4540    +  rep_origin     ori: high-copy-number ColE1/pMB1/pBR322/pUC origin of replication
