[The description below was written by a language model from this plasmid's Addgene catalogue record and pLannotate feature annotations shown in this document.]
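Description:
pENTR223-BVRF2 is a Gateway entry clone built on the pENTR223.1 backbone (Invitrogen) that carries the Epstein-Barr virus BVRF2 open reading frame. It is a small bacterial plasmid of about 4.6 kb in the sequenced record, maintained in E. coli at high copy through a ColE1/pUC-type origin and selected with spectinomycin through an aadA (SmR) aminoglycoside adenylyltransferase gene. That gene lies downstream of a fragment of a class 1 integron Pc promoter and a short gentamicin acetyltransferase remnant. The short lacI and lacZα fragments in the table are likewise only backbone remnants and do not indicate functional genes.

The insert, roughly 1.8 kb, is annotated as matching the capsid scaffold protein of EBV strain B95-8. This protein binds the major capsid protein, multimerizes in the nucleus to direct assembly of the icosahedral capsid, and is then cleaved by assemblin and expelled before or during DNA packaging. The ORF is flanked by two attL recombination sites in opposite orientation. The automated annotation labels both as attL3, so the exact attL variants should be read with caution. These sites allow the ORF to be moved by an LR Clonase reaction into any compatible Gateway destination vector. rrnB T1 and T2 terminators sit upstream of the cassette and insulate it from read-through transcription. A T7 promoter lies just beyond the distal attL site and points back toward the insert in antisense orientation. The entry clone has no annotated promoter positioned to express the ORF in the sense direction, so it serves as a shuttle source for BVRF2. The associated publication suggests use in generating expression clones for EBV–EBV and EBV–human protein interaction mapping.
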