Addgene plasmid #195823: pENTR223-BVRF2
Purpose: Gateway Entry Clone of Epstein-Barr virus BVRF2
Depositing lab: Eric Johannsen. Depositing organization: Brigham and Women's Hospital. Publication: Epstein-Barr virus and virus human protein interaction maps. Calderwood MA, Venkatesan K, Xing L, Chase MR, Vazquez A, Holthaus AM, Ewence AE, Li N, Hirozane-Kishikawa T, Hill DE, Vidal M, Kieff E, Johannsen E. Proc Natl Acad Sci U S A. 2007 May 1;104(18):7606-11. doi: 10.1073/pnas.0702332104. Epub 2007 Apr 19. PubMed 17446270.
Backbone
  Vector backbone: pENTR223.1
  Backbone manufacturer: Invitrogen
  Backbone size w/o insert (bp): 2875
  Vector type: Gateway Entry Vector
Growth in bacteria
  Bacterial resistance: Spectinomycin, 50 μg/mL
  Growth temperature: 37°C
  Growth strain: DH5alpha
  Copy number: High Copy
Gene/Insert
  Gene/Insert name: BVRF2
  Species: Epstein-Barr virus
  Cloning method: Gateway Cloning
Terms and licenses: Academic/Nonprofit Terms; Industry Terms: Not Available to Industry
How to cite: pENTR223-BVRF2 was a gift from Eric Johannsen (Addgene plasmid # 195823 ; http://n2t.net/addgene:195823 ; RRID:Addgene_195823)
